Addgene plasmid #128160: pCAH01Sp::Cas9
Purpose: Ptet-controlled expression of S. pyogenes Cas9
Depositing lab: Calvin Henard. Depositing organization: National Laboratory of the Rockies (NLR). Publication: Development of a CRISPR/Cas9 System for Methylococcus capsulatus In Vivo Gene Editing. Tapscott T, Guarnieri MT, Henard CA. Appl Environ Microbiol. 2019 May 16;85(11). pii: AEM.00340-19. doi: 10.1128/AEM.00340-19. Print 2019 Jun 1. PubMed 30926729.
Backbone
  Vector backbone: pCAH01SpR
  Backbone size w/o insert (bp): 7755
  Total vector size (bp): 11704
  Vector type: Bacterial Expression
Growth in bacteria
  Bacterial resistance: Spectinomycin, 50 μg/mL
  Growth temperature: 37°C
  Growth strain: DH5alpha
  Copy number: Unknown
Gene/Insert
  Gene/Insert name: Sp Cas9
  Species: S. pyogenes
  Insert size (bp): 4107
  Promoter: Ptet
  Cloning method: Gibson Cloning
  Sequencing primers: 5′ CCC GAC ACC ATC GAA TGG CCA GAT G; 3′ CAG GGC GCG TGG AGA TCC GT
Terms and licenses: Academic/Nonprofit Terms; Industry Terms: Not Available to Industry
How to cite: pCAH01Sp::Cas9 was a gift from Calvin Henard (Addgene plasmid # 128160 ; http://n2t.net/addgene:128160 ; RRID:Addgene_128160)
