[The description below was written by a language model from this plasmid's Addgene catalogue record and pLannotate feature annotations shown in this document.]
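Description:
pCAH01Sp::Cas9 is a bacterial expression plasmid of about 11.7 kb, built on the pCAH01SpR backbone, that places the Streptococcus pyogenes Cas9 endonuclease under tetracycline-inducible control. The roughly 4.1 kb Cas9 coding sequence, inserted by Gibson assembly, sits immediately downstream of a tetA promoter carrying tet operator sequence. The plasmid also encodes a full-length TetR repressor, so Cas9 transcription is held off until a tetracycline-type inducer releases TetR from the operator. This lets the user limit expression of a nuclease that can be toxic when made constitutively.

The backbone is a broad-host-range, mobilizable design. It carries the IncP oriV origin with the trfA replication initiator gene, which together support replication in a wide range of Gram-negative bacteria. An IncP oriT with traJ and a fragment of traI allows conjugative transfer from a donor strain that supplies the remaining transfer functions. A high-copy ColE1/pUC-type origin is also annotated for propagation in E. coli, along with an f1 phage origin; the record nonetheless lists copy number as unknown.

Selection is with spectinomycin, conferred by the aadA (SmR) aminoglycoside adenylyltransferase gene. The feature table also shows a bla promoter with a near-complete AmpR annotation flagged as a fragment, as well as short remnants of a gentamicin resistance gene and a second tetR; these appear to be leftovers of the vector's construction history, and only spectinomycin is recorded as the selectable marker.

No guide RNA cassette is annotated, so the plasmid supplies Cas9 alone. According to the associated publication, it was developed as part of a CRISPR/Cas9 system for in vivo gene editing in the methanotroph Methylococcus capsulatus.
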