Features (pLannotate 1.2.2; 16 found; start..end, strand, type, name):
      1..35      +  promoter       tetA promoter: contains a tet operator sequence that enables repression by TetR
     36..64      +  protein_bind   tetracycline response element (fragment): contains seven copies of the tetracycline operator tetO tetracycline repressor TetR
     64..4170    +  CDS            Cas9: Cas9 (Csn1) endonuclease from the Streptococcus pyogenes Type II CRISPR/Cas system generates RNA-guided double strand breaks in DNA
   4281..4709    +  rep_origin     f1 ori (sequence partly withheld): f1 bacteriophage origin of replication; arrow indicates direction of (+) strand synthesis
   4763..4867    +  promoter       AmpR promoter: bla
   4868..5727    +  CDS            AmpR (fragment): β-lactamase; bla; confers resistance to ampicillin, carbenicillin, and related antibiotics
   5735..6361    +  CDS            TetR: tetracycline repressor TetR; tetR; TetR binds to the tetracycline operator tetO to inhibit transcription. This inhibition can be relieved by adding tetracycline or doxycycline.
   6624..7415    -  CDS            SmR: aminoglycoside adenylyltransferase (Murphy, 1985); aadA; confers resistance to spectinomycin and streptomycin
   7422..7478    -  CDS            GmR (fragment): gentamycin acetyltransferase; aacC1; confers resistance to gentamycin
   7698..7850    -  CDS            tetR (fragment): TETR1_ECOLX - Experimental evidence at protein level: Swiss-Prot protein existence level 1. TetR is the repressor of the tetracycline resistance element; its N-terminal region forms a helix-turn-helix structure and binds DNA. Binding of tetracycline to TetR reduces the repressor affinity for the tetracycline resistance gene (tetA) promoter operator sites. From Escherichia coli.
   7870..9018    -  CDS            trfA: trans-acting replication protein that binds to and activates oriV
   9148..9252    -  CDS            traI (fragment): TRAI6_ECOLX - Experimental evidence at protein level: Swiss-Prot protein existence level 1. The initiation process of transfer DNA synthesis requires the interaction of at least three plasmid-specific components (TraH, I, and J) at the transfer origin resulting in the assembly of a specialised nucleoprotein complex - the relaxosome. Site- and strand-specific cleavage at the transfer origin is dependent on TraI and TraJ. From Escherichia coli.
   9290..9661    -  CDS            traJ: oriT-recognizing protein; traJ
   9694..9803    -  oriT           oriT: incP origin of transfer
   9956..10587   +  rep_origin     oriV: incP origin of replication
  10896..11484   +  rep_origin     ori: high-copy-number ColE1/pMB1/pBR322/pUC origin of replication
>Addgene plasmid #128160 | pCAH01Sp::Cas9 | addgene full sequence | sequence record 248980 | Addgene NGS Result
TTGACACTCTATCATTGATAGAGTTATTTTACCACTCCCTATCAGTGGATAGAGAAAAGTGAAATGGATA
AGAAATACTCAATAGGCTTAGATATCGGCACAAATAGCGTCGGATGGGCGGTGATCACTGATGAATATAA
GGTTCCGTCTAAAAAGTTCAAGGTTCTGGGAAATACAGACCGCCACAGTATCAAAAAAAATCTTATAGGG
GCTCTTTTATTTGACAGTGGAGAGACAGCGGAAGCGACTCGTCTCAAACGGACAGCTCGTAGAAGGTATA
CACGTCGGAAGAATCGTATTTGTTATCTACAGGAGATTTTTTCAAATGAGATGGCGAAAGTAGATGATAG
TTTCTTTCATCGACTTGAAGAGTCTTTTTTGGTGGAAGAAGACAAGAAGCATGAACGTCATCCTATTTTT
GGAAATATAGTAGATGAAGTTGCTTATCATGAGAAATATCCAACTATCTATCATCTGCGAAAAAAATTGG
TAGATTCTACTGATAAAGCGGATTTGCGCTTAATCTATTTGGCCTTAGCGCATATGATTAAGTTTCGTGG
TCATTTTTTGATTGAGGGAGATTTAAATCCTGATAATAGTGATGTGGACAAACTATTTATCCAGTTGGTA
CAAACCTACAATCAATTATTTGAAGAAAACCCTATTAACGCAAGTGGAGTAGATGCTAAAGCGATTCTTT
CTGCACGATTGAGTAAATCAAGACGATTAGAAAATCTCATTGCTCAGCTCCCCGGTGAGAAGAAAAATGG
CTTATTTGGGAATCTCATTGCTTTGTCATTGGGTTTGACCCCTAATTTTAAATCAAATTTTGATTTGGCA
GAAGATGCTAAATTACAGCTTTCAAAAGATACTTACGATGATGATTTAGATAATTTATTGGCGCAAATTG
GAGATCAATATGCTGATTTGTTTTTGGCAGCTAAGAATTTATCAGATGCTATTTTACTTTCAGATATCCT
AAGAGTAAATACTGAAATAACTAAGGCTCCCCTATCAGCTTCAATGATTAAACGCTACGATGAACATCAT
CAAGACTTGACTCTTTTAAAAGCTTTAGTTCGACAACAACTTCCAGAAAAGTATAAAGAAATCTTTTTTG
ATCAATCAAAAAACGGATATGCAGGTTATATTGATGGGGGAGCTAGCCAAGAAGAATTTTATAAATTTAT
CAAACCAATTTTAGAAAAAATGGATGGTACTGAGGAATTATTGGTGAAACTAAATCGTGAAGATTTGCTG
CGCAAGCAACGGACCTTTGACAACGGCTCTATTCCCCATCAAATTCACTTGGGTGAGCTGCATGCTATTT
TGAGAAGACAAGAAGACTTTTATCCATTTTTAAAAGACAATCGTGAGAAGATTGAAAAAATCTTGACTTT
TCGAATTCCTTATTATGTTGGTCCATTGGCGCGTGGCAATAGTCGTTTTGCATGGATGACTCGGAAGTCT
GAAGAAACAATTACCCCATGGAATTTTGAAGAAGTTGTCGATAAAGGTGCTTCAGCTCAATCATTTATTG
AACGCATGACAAACTTTGATAAAAATCTTCCAAATGAAAAAGTACTACCAAAACATAGTTTGCTTTATGA
GTATTTTACGGTTTATAACGAATTGACAAAGGTCAAATATGTTACTGAAGGAATGCGAAAACCAGCATTT
CTTTCAGGTGAACAGAAGAAAGCCATTGTTGATTTACTCTTCAAAACAAATCGAAAAGTAACCGTTAAGC
AATTAAAAGAAGATTATTTCAAAAAAATAGAATGTTTTGATAGTGTTGAAATTTCAGGAGTTGAAGATAG
ATTTAATGCTTCATTAGGTACCTACCATGATTTGCTAAAAATTATTAAAGATAAAGATTTTTTGGATAAT
GAAGAAAATGAAGATATCTTAGAGGATATTGTTTTAACATTGACCTTATTTGAAGATAGGGAGATGATTG
AGGAAAGACTTAAAACATATGCTCACCTCTTTGATGATAAGGTGATGAAACAGCTTAAACGTCGCCGTTA
TACTGGTTGGGGACGTTTGTCTCGAAAATTGATTAATGGTATTAGGGATAAGCAATCTGGCAAAACAATA
TTAGATTTTTTGAAATCAGATGGTTTTGCCAATCGCAATTTTATGCAGCTGATCCATGATGATAGTTTGA
CATTTAAAGAAGACATTCAAAAAGCACAAGTGTCTGGACAAGGCGATAGTTTACATGAACATATTGCAAA
TTTAGCTGGTAGCCCTGCTATTAAAAAAGGTATTTTACAGACTGTAAAAGTTGTTGATGAATTGGTCAAA
GTAATGGGGCGGCATAAGCCAGAAAATATCGTTATTGAAATGGCACGTGAAAATCAGACAACTCAAAAGG
GCCAGAAAAATTCGCGAGAGCGTATGAAACGAATCGAAGAAGGTATCAAAGAATTAGGAAGTCAGATTCT
TAAAGAGCATCCTGTTGAAAATACTCAATTGCAAAATGAAAAGCTCTATCTCTATTATCTCCAAAATGGA
AGAGACATGTATGTGGACCAAGAATTAGATATTAATCGTTTAAGTGATTATGATGTCGATCACATTGTTC
CACAAAGTTTCCTTAAAGACGATTCAATAGACAATAAGGTCTTAACGCGTTCTGATAAAAATCGTGGTAA
ATCGGATAACGTTCCAAGTGAAGAAGTAGTCAAAAAGATGAAAAACTATTGGAGACAACTTCTAAACGCC
AAGTTAATCACTCAACGTAAGTTTGATAATTTAACGAAAGCTGAACGTGGAGGTTTGAGTGAACTTGATA
AAGCTGGTTTTATCAAACGCCAATTGGTTGAAACTCGCCAAATCACTAAGCATGTGGCACAAATTTTGGA
TAGTCGCATGAATACTAAATACGATGAAAATGATAAACTTATTCGAGAGGTTAAAGTGATTACCTTAAAA
TCTAAATTAGTTTCTGACTTCCGAAAAGATTTCCAATTCTATAAAGTACGTGAGATTAACAATTACCATC
ATGCCCATGATGCGTATCTAAATGCCGTCGTTGGAACTGCTTTGATTAAGAAATATCCAAAACTTGAATC
GGAGTTTGTCTATGGTGATTATAAAGTTTATGATGTTCGTAAAATGATTGCTAAGTCTGAGCAAGAAATA
GGCAAAGCAACCGCAAAATATTTCTTTTACTCTAATATCATGAACTTCTTCAAAACAGAAATTACACTTG
CAAATGGAGAGATTCGCAAACGCCCTCTAATCGAAACTAATGGGGAAACTGGAGAAATTGTCTGGGATAA
AGGGCGAGATTTTGCCACAGTGCGCAAAGTATTGTCCATGCCCCAAGTCAATATTGTCAAGAAAACAGAA
GTACAGACAGGCGGATTCTCCAAGGAGTCAATTTTACCAAAAAGAAATTCGGACAAGCTTATTGCTCGTA
AAAAAGACTGGGATCCAAAAAAATATGGTGGTTTTGATAGTCCAACGGTAGCTTATTCAGTCCTAGTGGT
TGCTAAGGTGGAAAAAGGGAAATCGAAGAAGTTAAAATCCGTTAAAGAGTTACTAGGGATCACAATTATG
GAAAGAAGTTCCTTTGAAAAAAATCCGATTGACTTTTTAGAAGCTAAAGGATATAAGGAAGTTAAAAAAG
ACTTAATCATTAAACTACCTAAATATAGTCTTTTTGAGTTAGAAAACGGTCGTAAACGGATGCTGGCTAG
TGCCGGAGAATTACAAAAAGGAAATGAGCTGGCTCTGCCAAGCAAATATGTGAATTTTTTATATTTAGCT
AGTCATTATGAAAAGTTGAAGGGTAGTCCAGAAGATAACGAACAAAAACAATTGTTTGTGGAGCAGCATA
AGCATTATTTAGATGAGATTATTGAGCAAATCAGTGAATTTTCTAAGCGTGTTATTTTAGCAGATGCCAA
TTTAGATAAAGTTCTTAGTGCATATAACAAACATAGAGACAAACCAATACGTGAACAAGCAGAAAATATT
ATTCATTTATTTACGTTGACGAATCTTGGAGCTCCCGCTGCTTTTAAATATTTTGATACAACAATTGATC
GTAAACGATATACGTCTACAAAAGAAGTTTTAGATGCCACTCTTATCCATCAATCCATCACTGGTCTTTA
TGAAACACGCATTGATTTGAGTCAGCTAGGAGGTGACTGAGGGCCCGGATCCGGTACCGAATTCAAGCTT
GACCTGTGAAGTGAAAAATGGCGCACATTGTGCGACATTTTTTTTGTCTGCCGTTTACCGCTACTGCGTC
ACGGATCTCC
[124 nt withheld, positions 4281-4404]
C
[91 nt withheld, positions 4406-4496]
A
[49 nt withheld, positions 4498-4546]
CCTTTGACGTTGGAGTCCACGTTCTTT
[37 nt withheld, positions 4574-4610]
ACCCTATCTCGGTCTATTCTTTTGATTTATAAGGGATTTTGCCGATTTCGGCCTATTGGTTAAAAAATGA
GCTGATTTAACAAAAATTTAACGCGAATTTTAACAAAATATTAACGCTTACAATTTCAGGTGGCACTTTT
CGGGGAAATGTGCGCGGAACCCCTATTTGTTTATTTTTCTAAATACATTCAAATATGTATCCGCTCATGA
GACAATAACCCTGATAAATGCTTCAATAATATTGAAAAAGGAAGAGTATGAGTATTCAACATTTCCGTGT
CGCCCTTATTCCCTTTTTTGCGGCATTTTGCCTTCCTGTTTTTGCTCACCCAGAAACGCTGGTGAAAGTA
AAAGATGCTGAAGATCAGTTGGGTGCACGAGTGGGTTACATCGAACTGGATCTCAACAGCGGTAAGATCC
TTGAGAGTTTTCGCCCCGAAGAACGTTTTCCAATGATGAGCACTTTTAAAGTTCTGCTATGTGGCGCGGT
ATTATCCCGTATTGACGCCGGGCAAGAGCAACTCGGTCGCCGCATACACTATTCTCAGAATGACTTGGTT
GAGTACTCACCAGTCACAGAAAAGCATCTTACGGATGGCATGACAGTAAGAGAATTATGCAGTGCTGCCA
TAACCATGAGTGATAACACTGCGGCCAACTTACTTCTGACAACGATCGGAGGACCGAAGGAGCTAACCGC
TTTTTTGCACAACATGGGGGATCATGTAACTCGCCTTGATCGTTGGGAACCGGAGCTGAATGAAGCCATA
CCAAACGACGAGCGTGACACCACGATGCCTGTAGCAATGGCAACAACGTTGCGCAAACTATTAACTGGCG
AACTACTTACTCTAGCTTCCCGGCAACAATTGATAGACTGGATGGAGGCGGATAAAGTTGCAGGACCACT
TCTGCGCTCGGCCCTTCCGGCTGGCTGGTTTATTGCTGATAAATCTGGAGCCGGTGAGCGTGGCTCTCGC
GGTATCATTGCAGCACTGGGGCCAGATGGTAAGCCCTCCCGTATCGTAGTTATCTACACGACGGGGAGTC
AGGCAACTATGGATGAACGAAATAGACAGATCGCTGAGATAGGTGCCTCACTGATTAAGCATTGGTAGGA
ATTAATGATGTCTCGTTTAGATAAAAGTAAAGTGATTAACAGCGCATTAGAGCTGCTTAATGAGGTCGGA
ATCGAAGGTTTAACAACCCGTAAACTCGCCCAGAAGCTAGGTGTAGAGCAGCCTACATTGTATTGGCATG
TAAAAAATAAGCGGGCTTTGCTCGACGCCTTAGCCATTGAGATGTTAGATAGGCACCATACTCACTTTTG
CCCTTTAGAAGGGGAAAGCTGGCAAGATTTTTTACGTAATAACGCTAAAAGTTTTAGATGTGCTTTACTA
AGTCATCGCGATGGAGCAAAAGTACATTTAGGTACACGGCCTACAGAAAAACAGTATGAAACTCTCGAAA
ATCAATTAGCCTTTTTATGCCAACAAGGTTTTTCACTAGAGAATGCATTATATGCACTCAGCGCAGTGGG
GCATTTTACTTTAGGTTGCGTATTGGAAGATCAAGAGCATCAAGTCGCTAAAGAAGAAAGGGAAACACCT
ACTACTGATAGTATGCCGCCATTATTACGACAAGCTATCGAATTATTTGATCACCAAGGTGCAGAGCCAG
CCTTCTTATTCGGCCTTGAATTGATCATATGCGGATTAGAAAAACAACTTAAATGTGAAAGTGGGTCTTA
AAAGCAGCATAACCTTTTTCCGTGATGGTAACTTCACTAGTTTAAAAGGATCTAGGTGAAGATCCTTTTT
GATAATCTCATGACCAAAATCCCTTAACGTGAGTTTTCGTTCCACTGAGCGTCAGACCCCGTAGAAAATT
GTCGGGAAGATGCGTGATCTGATCCTTCAACTCAGCAAAAGTTCGATTTATTCAACAAAGCCGCCGTCCC
GTCAAGTCAGCGTAATGCTCTGCCAGTGTTACAACCAATTAACCAATTCTGATTTATTTGCCGACTACCT
TGGTGATCTCGCCTTTCACGTAGTGGACAAATTCTTCCAACTGATCTGCGCGCGAGGCCAAGCGATCTTC
TTCTTGTCCAAGATAAGCCTGTCTAGCTTCAAGTATGACGGGCTGATACTGGGCCGGCAGGCGCTCCATT
GCCCAGTCGGCAGCGACATCCTTCGGCGCGATTTTGCCGGTTACTGCGCTGTACCAAATGCGGGACAACG
TAAGCACTACATTTCGCTCATCGCCAGCCCAGTCGGGCGGCGAGTTCCATAGCGTTAAGGTTTCATTTAG
CGCCTCAAATAGATCCTGTTCAGGAACCGGATCAAAGAGTTCCTCCGCCGCTGGACCTACCAAGGCAACG
CTATGTTCTCTTGCTTTTGTCAGCAAGATAGCCAGATCAATGTCGATCGTGGCTGGCTCGAAGATACCTG
CAAGAATGTCATTGCGCTGCCATTCTCCAAATTGCAGTTCGCGCTTAGCTGGATAACGCCACGGAATGAT
GTCGTCGTGCACAACAATGGTGACTTCTACAGCGCGGAGAATCTCGCTCTCTCCAGGGGAAGCCGAAGTT
TCCAAAAGGTCGTTGATCAAAGCTCGCCGCGTTGTTTCATCAAGCCTTACGGTCACCGTAACCAGCAAAT
CAATATCACTGTGTGGCTTCAGGCCGCCATCCACTGCGGAGCCGTACAAATGTACGGCCAGCAACGTCGG
TTCGAGATGGCGCTCGATGACGCCAACTACCTCTGATAGTTGAGTCGATACTTCGGCGATCACCGCTTCC
CTCATGATGTTTAACTTTGTTTTAGGGCGACTGCCCTGCTGCGTAACATCGTTGCTGCTCCATAACATCA
AACATCGACCCACGGCGTAACGCGCTTGCTGCTTGGATGCCCGAGGCATAGACTGTACCCCAAAAAAACA
GTCATAACAAGCCATTAACACCCCTTGTATTACTGTTTATGTAAGCAGACAGTTTTATTGTTCATGATGA
TATATTTTTATCTTGTGCAATGTAACATCAGAGATTTTGAGACACAACGTGGCTTTCGACTTCCGGCAAG
CTATACGCGCCCTAGAATTGTCAATTTTAATCCTCTGTTTATCGGCAGTTCGTAGAGCGCGCCGTGCGTC
CCGAGCGATACTGAGCGAAGCAAGTGCGTCGAGCAGTGCCCGCTTGTTCCTGAAATGCCAGTAAAGCGCT
GGCTGCTGAACCCCCAGCCGGAACTGACCCCACAAGGCCCTAGCGTTTGCAATGCACCAGGTCATCATTG
ACCCAGGCGTGTTCCACCAGGCCGCTGCCTCGCAACTCTTCGCAGGCTTCGCCGACCTGCTCGCGCCACT
TCTTCACGCGGGTGGAATCCGATCCGCACATGAGGCGGAAGGTTTCCAGCTTGAGCGGGTACGGCTCCCG
GTGCGAGCTGAAATAGTCGAACATCCGTCGGGCCGTCGGCGACAGCTTGCGGTACTTCTCCCATATGAAT
TTCGTGTAGTGGTCGCCAGCAAACAGCACGACGATTTCCTCGTCGATCAGGACCTGGCAACGGGACGTTT
TCTTGCCACGGTCCAGGACGCGGAAGCGGTGCAGCAGCGACACCGATTCCAGGTGCCCAACGCGGTCGGA
CGTGAAGCCCATCGCCGTCGCCTGTAGGCGCGACAGGCATTCCTCGGCCTTCGTGTAATACCGGCCATTG
ATCGACCAGCCCAGGTCCTGGCAAAGCTCGTAGAACGTGAAGGTGATCGGCTCGCCGATAGGGGTGCGCT
TCGCGTACTCCAACACCTGCTGCCACACCAGTTCGTCATCGTCGGCCCGCAGCTCGACGCCGGTGTAGGT
GATCTTCACGTCCTTGTTGACGTGGAAAATGACCTTGTTTTGCAGCGCCTCGCGCGGGATTTTCTTGTTG
CGCGTGGTGAACAGGGCAGAGCGGGCCGTGTCGTTTGGCATCGCTCGCATCGTGTCCGGCCACGGCGCAA
TATCGAACAAGGAAAGCTGCATTTCCTTGATCTGCTGCTTCGTGTGTTTCAGCAACGCGGCCTGCTTGGC
CTCGCTGACCTGTTTTGCCAGGTCCTCGCCGGCGGTTTTTCGCTTCTTGGTCGTCATAGTTCCTCGCGTG
TCGATGGTCATCGACTTCGCCAAACCTGCCGCCTCCTGTTCGAGACGACGCGAACGCTCCACGGCGGCCG
ATGGCGCGGGCAGGGCAGGGGGAGCCAGTTGCACGCTGTCGCGCTCGATCTTGGCCGTAGCTTGCTGGAC
CATCGAGCCGACGGACTGGAAGGTTTCGCGGGGCGCACGCATGACGGTGCGGCTTGCGATGGTTTCGGCA
TCCTCGGCGGAAAACCCCGCGTCGATCAGTTCTTGCCTGTATGCCTTCCGGTCAAACGTCCGATTCATTC
ACCCTCCTTGCGGGATTGCCCCGACTCACGCCGGGGCAATGTGCCCTTATTCCTGATTTGACCCGCCTGG
TGCCTTGGTGTCCAGATAATCCACCTTATCGGCAATGAAGTCGGTCCCGTAGACCGTCTGGCCGTCCTTC
TCGTACTTGGTATTCCGAATCTTGCCCTGCACGAATACCAGCTCCGCGAAGTCGCTCTTCTTGATGGAGC
GCATGGGGACGTGCTTGGCAATCACGCGCACCCCCCGGCCGTTTTAGCGGCTAAAAAAGTCATGGCTCTG
CCCTCGGGCGGACCACGCCCATCATGACCTTGCCAAGCTCGTCCTGCTTCTCTTCGATCTTCGCCAGCAG
GGCGAGGATCGTGGCATCACCGAACCGCGCCGTGCGCGGGTCGTCGGTGAGCCAGAGTTTCAGCAGGCCG
CCCAGGCGGCCCAGGTCGCCATTGATGCGGGCCAGCTCGCGGACGTGCTCATAGTCCACGACGCCCGTGA
TTTTGTAGCCCTGGCCGACGGCCAGCAGGTAGGCCTACAGGCTCATGCCGGCCGCCGCCGCCTTTTCCTC
AATCGCTCTTCGTTCGTCTGGAAGGCAGTACACCTTGATAGGTGGGCTGCCCTTCCTGGTTGGCTTGGTT
TCATCAGCCATCCGCTTGCCCTCATCTGTTACGCCGGCGGTAGCCGGCCAGCCTCGCAGAGCAGGATTCC
CGTTGAGCACCGCCAGGTGCGAATAAGGGACAGTGAAGAAGGAACACCCGCTCGCGGGTGGGCCTACTTC
ACCTATCCTGCCCGGCTGACGCCGTTGGATACACCAAGGAAAGTCTACACGAACCCTTTGGCAAAATCCT
GTATATCGTGCGAAAAAGGATGGATATACCGAAAAAATCGCTATAATGACCCCGAAGCAGGGTTATGCAG
CGGAAAAGATCCGTCGACCCTTTCCGACGCTCACCGGGCTGGTTGCCCTCGCCGCTGGGCTGGCGGCCGT
CTATGGCCCTGCAAACGCGCCAGAAACGCCGTCGAAGCCGTGTGCGAGACACCGCGGCCGCCGGCGTTGT
GGATACCTCGCGGAAAACTTGGCCCTCACTGACAGATGAGGGGCGGACGTTGACACTTGAGGGGCCGACT
CACCCGGCGCGGCGTTGACAGATGAGGGGCAGGCTCGATTTCGGCCGGCGACGTGGAGCTGGCCAGCCTC
GCAAATCGGCGAAAACGCCTGATTTTACGCGAGTTTCCCACAGATGATGTGGACAAGCCTGGGGATAAGT
GCCCTGCGGTATTGACACTTGAGGGGCGCGACTACTGACAGATGAGGGGCGCGATCCTTGACACTTGAGG
GGCAGAGTGCTGACAGATGAGGGGCGCACCTATTGACATTTGAGGGGCTGTCCACAGGCAGAAAATCCAG
CATTTGCAAGGGTTTCCGCCCGTTTTTCGGCCACCGCTAACCTGTCTTTTAACCTGCTTTTAAACCAATA
TTTATAAACCTTGTTTTTAACCAGGGCTGCGCCCTGTGCGCGTGACCGCGCACGCCGAAGGGGGGTGCCC
CCCCTTCTCGAACCCTCCCGGCCCGCTAACGCGGGCCTCCCATCCCCCCAGGGGCTGCGCCCCTCGGCCG
CGAACGGCCTCACCCCAAAAATGGCAGCCAAGCTGACCCGCTAGGGACGTGAAGTCGATTCCTTCGATGG
TTAGCAATCAAAGACTCAGAGTGCTGTCTGGAGCGTGAATCTAACGGTACGTATCTCGATTGCTCGGTCG
CTATTCGCACTCTGCGAAAGTTCGTACCGCTCATTCACTAGGTTGCGAATCATGACCAAAATCCCTTAAC
GTGAGTTTTCGTTCCACTGAGCGTCAGACCCCGTAGAAAAGATCAAAGGATCTTCTTGAGATCCTTTTTT
TCTGCGCGTAATCTGCTGCTTGCAAACAAAAAAACCACCGCTACCAGCGGTGGTTTGTTTGCCGGATCAA
GAGCTACCAACTCTTTTTCCGAAGGTAACTGGCTTCAGCAGAGCGCAGATACCAAATACTGTTCTTCTAG
TGTAGCCGTAGTTAGGCCACCACTTCAAGAACTCTGTAGCACCGCCTACATACCTCGCTCTGCTAATCCT
GTTACCAGTGGCTGCTGCCAGTGGCGATAAGTCGTGTCTTACCGGGTTGGACTCAAGACGATAGTTACCG
GATAAGGCGCAGCGGTCGGGCTGAACGGGGGGTTCGTGCACACAGCCCAGCTTGGAGCGAACGACCTACA
CCGAACTGAGATACCTACAGCGTGAGCTATGAGAAAGCGCCACGCTTCCCGAAGGGAGAAAGGCGGACAG
GTATCCGGTAAGCGGCAGGGTCGGAACAGGAGAGCGCACGAGGGAGCTTCCAGGGGGAAACGCCTGGTAT
CTTTATAGTCCTGTCGGGTTTCGCCACCTCTGACTTGAGCGTCGATTTTTGTGATGCTCGTCAGGGGGGC
GGAGCCTATGGAAAAACGCCAGCAACGCGGCCTTTTTACGGTTCCTGGCCTTTTGCTGGCCTTTTGCTCA
CATGTTCTTTCCTGCGTTATCCCCTGATTCTGTGGATAACCGTATTACCGCCTTTGAGTGAGCTGGGCCT
TTTTACGGTTCCTGGCCTTTTGCTGGCCTTTTGCTCACATGACCCGACACCATCGAATGGCCAGATGATT
AATTCCTAATTTTTG
